>Addgene plasmid #113409 | pGC4785 | addgene full sequence | sequence record 224110 | Addgene NGS Result
CAGGAGAGCGTTCACCGACAAACAACAGATAAAACGAAAGGCCCAGTCTTCCGACTGAGCCTTTCGTTTT
ATTTGATGCCTGGCAGTTCCCATCACATAAGTAAAGTGATAATCATAAAGGCCACTCGCTAGGAGCGACC
TTGAGTCTATCACTCAGCAGATTATTAAGCACCGGTGGAGTGACGACCTTCAGCACGTTCGTACTGTTCA
ACGATGGTGTAGTCTTCGTTGTGGGAGGTGATGTCCAGTTTGATGTCGGTTTTGTAAGCACCCGGCAGCT
GAACCGGTTTTTTAGCCATGTAGGTGGTTTTAACTTCAGCGTCGTAGTGACCACCGTCTTTCAGTTTCAG
ACGCATTTTGATTTCACCTTTCAGAGCACCGTCTTCCGGGTACATACGTTCGGTGGAAGCTTCCCAACCC
ATGGTTTTTTTCTGCATAACCGGACCGTCGGACGGGAAGTTGGTGCCACGCAGTTTAACTTTGTAGATGA
ACTCACCGTCTTGCAGGGAGGAGTCCTGGGTAACGGTAACAACACCACCGTCTTCGAAGTTCATAACACG
TTCCCATTTGAAACCTTCCGGGAAGGACAGTTTCAGGTAGTCCGGGATGTCAGCCGGGTGTTTAACGTAA
GCTTTGGAACCGTACTGGAACTGCGGGGACAGGATGTCCCAAGCGAACGGCAGCGGACCACCTTTGGTAA
CTTTCAGTTTAGCGGTCTGGGTGCCTTCGTACGGACGACCTTCACCTTCACCTTCGATTTCGAACTCGTG
ACCGTTAACGGAACCTTCCATACGAACTTTGAAACGCATGAACTCTTTGATAACGTCTTCGCTACTCGCC
ATACCACAACTCCCAAAAAAGATATTTTAATCTAGATTACTGCCCGCTTTCCAGTCGGGAAACCTGTCGT
GCCAGCTGCATTAATGAATCGGCCAACGCGCGGGGAGAGGCGGTTTGCGTATTGGGCGCCAGGGTGGTTT
TTCTTTTCACCAGTGAGACGGGCAACAGCTGATTGCCCTTCACCGCCTGGCCCTGAGAGAGTTGCAGCAA
GCGGTCCACGCTGGTTTGCCCCAGCAGGCGAAAATCCTGTTTGATGGTGGTTAACGGCGGGATATAACAT
GAGCTGTCTTCGGTATCGTCGTATCCCACTACCGAGATATCCGCACCAACGCGCAGCCCGGACTCGGTAA
TGGCGCGCATTGCGCCCAGCGCCATCTGATCGTTGGCAACCAGCATCGCAGTGGGAACGATGCCCTCATT
CAGCATTTGCATGGTTTGTTGAAAACCGGACATGGCACTCCAGTCGCCTTCCCGTTCCGCTATCGGCTGA
ATTTGATTGCGAGTGAGATATTTATGCCAGCCAGCCAGACGCAGACGCGCCGAGACAGAACTTAATGGGC
CCGCTAACAGCGCGATTTGCTGGTGACCCAATGCGACCAGATGCTCCACGCCCAGTCGCGTACCGTCTTC
ATGGGAGAAAATAATACTGTTGATGGGTGTCTGGTCAGAGACATCAAGAAATAACGCCGGAACATTAGTG
CAGGCAGCTTCCACAGCAATGGCATCCTGGTCATCCAGCGGATAGTTAATGATCAGCCCACTGACGCGTT
GCGCGAGAAGATTGTGCACCGCCGCTTTACAGGCTTCGACGCCGCTTCGTTCTACCATCGACACCACCAC
GCTGGCACCCAGTTGATCGGCGCGAGATTTAATCGCCGCGACAATTTGCGACGGCGCGTGCAGGGCCAGA
CTGGAGGTGGCAACGCCAATCAGCAACGACTGTTTGCCCGCCAGTTGTTGTGCCACGCGGTTGGGAATGT
AATTCAGCTCCGCCATCGCCGCTTCCACTTTTTCCCGCGTTTTCGCAGAAACGTGGCTGGCCTGGTTCAC
CACGCGGGAAACGGTCTGATAAGAGACACCGGCATACTCTGCGACATCGTATAACGTTACTGGTTTCACA
TTCACCACCCTGAATTGACTCTCTTCCGGGCGCTATCATGCCATACCGCGAAAGGTTTTGCACCATTCGA
TGGTGTCAGATCTTAAGTAAGTAAGAGTATACGTATATCGGCTAATAACGTATTAAGGCGCTTCGGCGCC
TTTTTTTATGGGGGTATTTTCATCCCAATCCACACGTCCAACGCACAGCAAACACCACGTCGACCCTATC
AGCTGCGTGCTTTCTATGAGTCGTTGCTGCATAACAAAAAGAGTATTGACTTATTGTGAGCGGATAACAT
ATAATGTGTGGAGGGCCCAAGTTCACTTAAAAAGGAGATCAACAATGAAAGCAATTTAGGTACTGAAACA
TCTTAATCATGCACATAAGGAGGTACCATAATGATCGGCCCTCTCTTATGTCTGCATCACGTGAAAGCTG
TTCACGTTGCAACACTAGTTCAGAGTCTGAATTACCCGAAATCTTCTCCGGAATCTCGTGGTGGATCCGG
TGGATCGGGCGGGTCATACTACCATCACCACCACCACCATTTGGAGTCGGAAAATTTATACTTCCAATCC
GGTTCCGCCGGATCTGCTGCCGGTTCCGGTGAATTTAGCAAAGGAGAAGAACTTTTCACCGGAGTAGTCC
CGATTCTGGTTGAATTAGATGGTGATGTTAATGGGCACAAATTTTCTGTCCGTGGAGAGGGTGAAGGTGA
TGCTACAAACGGAAAACTCACCCTTAAATTCATTTGCACAACGGGAAAACTACCAGTACCGTGGCCAACA
CTGGTCACTACTCTGACCTATGGTGTTCAATGCTTTTCCCGTTATCCGGATCACATGAAACGGCATGACT
TTTTCAAGAGTGCCATGCCCGAAGGTTATGTACAGGAACGCACTATATCTTTCAAAGATGACGGGACCTA
CAAGACGCGTGCTGAAGTCAAGTTTGAAGGTGATACCCTTGTTAATCGTATCGAGTTAAAGGGTATTGAT
TTTAAAGAAGATGGAAACATTCTTGGACACAAACTCGAGTACAACTTTAACTCACACAATGTATACATCA
CGGCAGACAAACAAAAGAATGGAATCAAAGCTAACTTCAAAATTCGCCACAACGTTGAAGATGGTTCCGT
TCAACTAGCTGAGCATTATCAACAAAATACTCCAATTGGAGATGGACCTGTCCTTTTACCAGACAACCAT
TACCTGTCGACACAATCTGTCCTTTCGAAAGATCCCAACGAAAAGCGTGACCACATGGTCCTTCTTGAGT
TTGTAACTGCTGCTGGGATTACACATGGCATGGATGAGCTCTACAAATAAGGATCGGTTGTCGAGTAAGG
ATCTCCAGGCATCAAATAAAACGAAAGGCTCAGTCGAAAGACTGGGCCTTTCGTTTTATCTGTTGTTTGT
CGGTGAACGCTCTCTACTAGAGTCACACTGGCTCACCTTCGGGTGGGCCTTTCTGCGTTTATAAAGCTTC
CTAGGGCGTTCGGCTGCGGCGAGCGGTATCAGCTCACTCAAAGGCGGTAATACGGTTATCCACAGAATCA
GGGGATAACGCAGGAAAGAACATGTGAGCAAAAGGCCAGCAAAAGGCCAGGAACCGTAAAAAGGCCGCGT
TGCTGGCGTTTTTCCATAGGCTCCGCCCCCCTGACGAGCATCACAAAAATCGACGCTCAAGTCAGAGGTG
GCGAAACCCGACAGGACTATAAAGATACCAGGCGTTTCCCCCTGGAAGCTCCCTCGTGCGCTCTCCTGTT
CCGACCCTGCCGCTTACCGGATACCTGTCCGCCTTTCTCCCTTCGGGAAGCGTGGCGCTTTCTCATAGCT
CACGCTGTAGGTATCTCAGTTCGGTGTAGGTCGTTCGCTCCAAGCTGGGCTGTGTGCACGAACCCCCCGT
TCAGCCCGACCGCTGCGCCTTATCCGGTAACTATCGTCTTGAGTCCAACCCGGTAAGACACGACTTATCG
CCACTGGCAGCAGCCACTGGTAACAGGATTAGCAGAGCGAGGTATGTAGGCGGTGCTACAGAGTTCTTGA
AGTGGTGGCCTAACTACGGCTACACTAGAAGGACAGTATTTGGTATCTGCGCTCTGCTGAAGCCAGTTAC
CTTCGGAAAAAGAGTTGGTAGCTCTTGATCCGGCAAACAAACCACCGCTGGTAGCGGTGGTTTTTTTGTT
TGCAAGCAGCAGATTACGCGCAGAAAAAAAGGATCTCAAGAAGATCCTTTGATCTTTTCTACGGGGTCTG
ACGCTCAGTGGAACGAAAACTCACGTTAAGGGATTTTGGTCATGACTAGTGCTTGGATTCTCACCAATAA
AAAACGCCCGGCGGCAACCGAGCGTTCTGAACAAATCCAGATGGAGTTCTGAGGTCATTACTGGATCTAT
CAACAGGAGTCCAAGCGAGCTCTCGAACCCCAGAGTCCCGCTCAGAAGAACTCGTCAAGAAGGCGATAGA
AGGCGATGCGCTGCGAATCGGGAGCGGCGATACCGTAAAGCACGAGGAAGCGGTCAGCCCATTCGCCGCC
AAGCTCTTCAGCAATATCACGGGTAGCCAACGCTATGTCCTGATAGCGGTCCGCCACACCCAGCCGGCCA
CAGTCGATGAATCCAGAAAAGCGGCCATTTTCCACCATGATATTCGGCAAGCAGGCATCGCCATGGGTCA
CGACGAGATCCTCGCCGTCGGGCATGCGCGCCTTGAGCCTGGCGAACAGTTCGGCTGGCGCGAGCCCCTG
ATGCTCTTCGTCCAGATCATCCTGATCGACAAGACCGGCTTCCATCCGAGTACGTGCTCGCTCGATGCGA
TGTTTCGCTTGGTGGTCGAATGGGCAGGTAGCCGGATCAAGCGTATGCAGCCGCCGCATTGCATCAGCCA
TGATGGATACTTTCTCGGCAGGAGCAAGGTGAGATGACAGGAGATCCTGCCCCGGCACTTCGCCCAATAG
CAGCCAGTCCCTTCCCGCTTCAGTGACAACGTCGAGCACAGCTGCGCAAGGAACGCCCGTCGTGGCCAGC
CACGATAGCCGCGCTGCCTCGTCCTGCAGTTCATTCAGGGCACCGGACAGGTCGGTCTTGACAAAAAGAA
CCGGGCGCCCCTGCGCTGACAGCCGGAACACGGCGGCATCAGAGCAGCCGATTGTCTGTTGTGCCCAGTC
ATAGCCGAATAGCCTCTCCACCCAAGCGGCCGGAGAACCTGCGTGCAATCCATCTTGTTCAATCATGCGA
AACGATCCTCATCCTGTCTCTTGATCAGATCATGATCCCCTGCGCCATCAGATCCTTGGCGGCAAGAAAG
CCATCCAGTTTACTTTGCAGGGCTTCCCAACCTTACCAGAGGGCGCCCCAGCTGGCAATTCCGAATTCTA
TAGTGAGTCCGCC
Features (pLannotate 1.2.2; 12 found; start..end, strand, type, name):
     29..72      +  terminator     rrnB T1 terminator: Escherichia coli rrnB; transcription terminator T1 from the E. coli rrnB gene
    168..842     -  CDS            mRFP1: mRFP1 is a basic (constitutively fluorescent) red fluorescent protein published in 2002, derived from Discosoma sp.. It is reported to be a somewhat slowly-maturing monomer with low acid sensitivity.
    879..1959    -  CDS            lacI (fragment): lac repressor; lacI; The lac repressor binds to the lac operator to inhibit transcription in E. coli. This inhibition can be relieved by adding lactose or isopropyl-β-D-thiogalactopyranoside (IPTG).
   1960..2037    -  promoter       lacIq promoter: lacI (mutant); In the lacIq allele, a single base change in the promoter boosts expression of the lacI gene about 10-fold.
   2223..2239    +  protein_bind   lac operator (fragment): The lac repressor binds to the lac operator to inhibit transcription in E. coli. This inhibition can be relieved by adding lactose or isopropyl-β-D-thiogalactopyranoside (IPTG). lac repressor encoded by lacI
   2557..3267    +  CDS            Superfolder GFP: Superfolder GFP is a basic (constitutively fluorescent) green fluorescent protein published in 2005, derived from Aequorea victoria. It is reported to be a very rapidly-maturing weak dimer.
   3303..3374    +  terminator     rrnB T1 terminator: transcription terminator T1 from the E. coli rrnB gene
   3390..3417    +  terminator     T7Te terminator: phage T7 early transcription terminator
   3581..4169    -  rep_origin     ori: high-copy-number ColE1/pMB1/pBR322/pUC origin of replication
   4257..4351    -  terminator     lambda t0 terminator: transcription terminator from phage lambda
   4385..5176    -  CDS            neo: KKA2_KLEPN - Also known as kan, nptII. Experimental evidence at protein level: Swiss-Prot protein existence level 1. Resistance to kanamycin, neomycin, paromomycin, ribostamycin, butirosin and gentamicin B. From Klebsiella pneumoniae.
   5208..5312    -  CDS            tnpA (fragment): TN5P_ECOLX - Also known as tnp. Experimental evidence at protein level: Swiss-Prot protein existence level 1. Mediates transposition of transposon Tn5 by a 'cut and paste' mechanism. First, the monomeric transposase binds the 19 bp inverted DNA repeats flanking the transposon. Then, dimerization of the DNA- bound transposase creates a synaptic DNA complex. After nicking of the first DNA strand, excision of the transposon proceeds through a series of intermediates. The transposase then mediates the insertion of the transposon at a new site by strand transfer. The activity of the wild- type tran
