[The description below was written by a language model from this plasmid's Addgene catalogue record and pLannotate feature annotations shown in this document.]
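Description:
pGC4785 is a 5.3 kb bacterial expression and synthetic-biology plasmid built on the pGC4750 backbone, designed as a translation reporter for Escherichia coli. It is selected with kanamycin through the Tn5-derived neo (nptII) gene, which is followed by a lambda t0 terminator and flanked by a small residual fragment of the Tn5 transposase. The catalogue lists the plasmid as low copy, whereas the automated annotation labels its origin as a ColE1/pMB1-family ori of the high-copy type. The record does not resolve this difference.

The payload is a 111 bp synthetic sequence named 359_31121113_2, cloned between KpnI and BamHI sites that are both preserved. It sits at the 5′ end of the reporter reading frame and is fused through a flexible linker and a TEV cleavage site to a codon-deoptimized superfolder GFP carried by the backbone. Green fluorescence therefore reports how well this short leading sequence supports translation. The sfGFP cassette lies downstream of a lac operator fragment and ends in tandem rrnB T1 and T7Te terminators. The plasmid also encodes lacI under the lacIq promoter, so the operator-controlled transcription should respond to IPTG, although the promoter driving the reporter is not annotated. An mRFP1 coding sequence on the opposite strand lies directly downstream of lacI; its role is not stated, though it could serve as an internal red reference.

According to the stated purpose, this variant gives low GFP expression on its own and high expression when translational coupling is induced. The elements that mediate the coupling are not annotated in the feature table. The construct comes from a large-scale study of synthetic sequences aimed at finding design principles for optimizing translation in E. coli.
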