Addgene plasmid #113409: pGC4785
Purpose: Translation reporter with inducible translation coupling (low native GFP expression, high under coupling)
Depositing lab: Adam Arkin & Guillaume Cambray. Depositing organization: University of California, Berkeley. Publication: Evaluation of 244,000 synthetic sequences reveals design principles to optimize translation in Escherichia coli. Cambray G, Guimaraes JC, Arkin AP. Nat Biotechnol. 2018 Nov;36(10):1005-1015. doi: 10.1038/nbt.4238. Epub 2018 Sep 24. PubMed 30247489.
Backbone
  Vector backbone: pGC4750
  Backbone size w/o insert (bp): 5222
  Total vector size (bp): 5333
  Vector type: Bacterial Expression, Synthetic Biology
Growth in bacteria
  Bacterial resistance: Kanamycin, 50 μg/mL
  Growth temperature: 37°C
  Growth strain: DH5alpha
  Copy number: Low Copy
Gene/Insert
  Gene/Insert name: 359_31121113_2
  Insert size (bp): 111
  Tag / fusion protein: fused to codon deptimized sfGFP with Flexible linker and TEV cleavage site (C terminal on backbone)
  Cloning method: Restriction Enzyme; 5′ cloning site kpnI (not destroyed); 3′ cloning site BamHI (not destroyed)
  Sequencing primers: 5′ CATGCACATAAGGAGGTACCATAATG; 3′ ACCCGCCCGATCCACCGGATCCACC
Terms and licenses: Academic/Nonprofit Terms; Industry Terms: Not Available to Industry
How to cite: pGC4785 was a gift from Adam Arkin & Guillaume Cambray (Addgene plasmid # 113409 ; http://n2t.net/addgene:113409 ; RRID:Addgene_113409)
